>Addgene plasmid #118874 | pOCC69 | depositor full sequence | sequence record 224664 | Full Sequence
AGCTGCCACCATTTTGTTCGCCCAGGACTCTAGCTATAGTTCTAGTGGTTGGCTACGTATACTCCGGAAT
ATTAATAGATCATGGAGATAATTAAAATGATAACCATCTCGCAAATAAATAAGTATTTTACTGTTTTCGT
AACAGTTTTGTAATAAAAAAACCTATAAATATTCCGGATTATTCATACCGTCCCACCATCGGGCGCGGAT
CGCCACCATGGGCAGCAGCCATCACCATCACCATCACAGCAGCGGCAGACTGGAAGTTCTGTTCCAGGGG
CCGGCGGCCGCAAGCGCTATGGCCACAACCTGTTACATTGCACAAGATAAAAATATATCATCACGAACAG
TAAAACTGTCTGCTTACATAAACAGTAATACAAGGGGTGTTATGCAGTTTAAGGTTTACACCTATAAAAG
AGAGAGCCGTTATCGTCTGTTTGTGGATGTACAGAGTGATATTATTGACACGCCCGGGCGACGGATGGTG
ATCCCCCTGGCCAGTGCCCGTCTGCTGTCAGATAAAGTCTCCCGTGAACTTTACCCGGTGGTGCATATCG
GGGATGAAAGCTGGCGCATGATGACCACCGATATGGCCAGTGTGCCGGTCTCCGTTATCGGGGAAGAAGT
GGCTGATCTCAGCCACCGCGAAAATGACATCAAAAACGCCATTAACCTGATGTTCTGGGGAATATAAATG
TCAGGCTCCCTTATACACAGCCAGTGGCGCGCCGGGATCCAGCAGCGGCAGAGAAAACTTGTATTTCCAG
GGCATGGTGAGCAAGGGCGAGGAGCTGTTCACCGGGGTGGTGCCCATCCTGGTCGAGCTGGACGGCGACG
TAAACGGCCACAAGTTCAGCGTGTCCGGCGAGGGCGAGGGCGATGCCACCTACGGCAAGCTGACCCTGAA
GTTCATCTGCACCACCGGCAAGCTGCCCGTGCCCTGGCCCACCCTCGTGACCACCCTGACCTACGGCGTG
CAGTGCTTCAGCCGCTACCCCGACCACATGAAGCAGCACGACTTCTTCAAGTCCGCCATGCCCGAAGGCT
ACGTCCAGGAGCGCACCATCTTCTTCAAGGACGACGGCAACTACAAGACCCGCGCCGAGGTGAAGTTCGA
GGGCGACACCCTGGTGAACCGCATCGAGCTGAAGGGCATCGACTTCAAGGAGGACGGCAACATCCTGGGG
CACAAGCTGGAGTACAACTACAACAGCCACAACGTCTATATCATGGCCGACAAGCAGAAGAACGGCATCA
AGGTGAACTTCAAGATCCGCCACAACATCGAGGACGGCAGCGTGCAGCTCGCCGACCACTACCAGCAGAA
CACCCCCATCGGCGACGGCCCCGTGCTGCTGCCCGACAACCACTACCTGAGCACCCAGTCCAAACTGAGC
AAAGACCCCAACGAGAAGCGCGATCACATGGTCCTGCTGGAGTTCGTGACCGCCGCCGGGATCACTCTCG
GCATGGACGAGCTGTACAAGTAATAGAAGCTTGTCGAGAAGTACTAGAGGATCATAATCAGCCATACCAC
ATTTGTAGAGGTTTTACTTGCTTTAAAAAACCTCCCACACCTCCCCCTGAACCTGAAACATAAAATGAAT
GCAATTGTTGTTGTTAACTTGTTTATTGCAGCTTATAATGGTTACAAATAAAGCAATAGCATCACAAATT
TCACAAATAAAGCATTTTTTTCACTGCATTCTAGTTGTGGTTTGTCCAAACTCATCAATGTATCTTATCA
TGTCTGGATCTGATCACTGCTTGAGCCTAGGAGATCCGAACCAGATAAGTGAAAGCCTGCATCCGCAGAT
CTTAATTAATAAAACACGATACATTGTTATTAGTACATTTATTAAGCGCTAGATTCTGTGCGTTGTTGAT
TTACAGACAATTGTTGTACGTATTTTAATAATTCATTAAATTTATAATCTTTAGGGTGGTATGTTAGAGC
GAAAATCAAATGATTTTCAGCGTCTTTATATCTGAATTTAAATATTAAATCCTCAATAGATTTGTAAAAT
AGGTTTCGATTAGTTTCAAACAAGGGTTGTTTTTCCGAACCGATGGCTGGACTATCTAATGGATTTTCGC
TCAACGCCACAAAACTTGCCAAATCTTGTAGCAGCAATCTAGCTTTGTCGATATTCGTTTGTGTTTTGTT
TTGTAATAAAGGTTCGACGTCGTTCAAAATATTATGCGCTTTTGTATTTCTTTCATCACTGTCGTTAGTG
TACAATTGACTCGACGTAAACACGTTAAATAACGCTTGGACATATTTAACATCGGGCGTGTTAGCTTTAT
TAGGCCGATTATCGTCGTCGTCCCAACCCTCGTCGTTAGAAGTTGCTTCCGAAGACGATTTTGCCATAGC
CACACGACGCCTATTAATTGTGTCGGCTAACACGTCCGCGATCAAATTTGTAGTTGAGCTTTTTGGGCCT
CATGGGCCTTCCGCTCACTGCCCGCTTTCCAGTCGGGAAACCTGTCGTGCCAGCTGCATTAACATGGTCA
TAGCTGTTTCCTTGCGTATTGGGCGCTCTCCGCTTCCTCGCTCACTGACTCGCTGCGCTCGGTCGTTCGG
GTAAAGCCTGGGGTGCCTAATGAGCAAAAGGCCAGCAAAAGGCCAGGAACCGTAAAAAGGCCGCGTTGCT
GGCGTTTTTCCATAGGCTCCGCCCCCCTGACGAGCATCACAAAAATCGACGCTCAAGTCAGAGGTGGCGA
AACCCGACAGGACTATAAAGATACCAGGCGTTTCCCCCTGGAAGCTCCCTCGTGCGCTCTCCTGTTCCGA
CCCTGCCGCTTACCGGATACCTGTCCGCCTTTCTCCCTTCGGGAAGCGTGGCGCTTTCTCATAGCTCACG
CTGTAGGTATCTCAGTTCGGTGTAGGTCGTTCGCTCCAAGCTGGGCTGTGTGCACGAACCCCCCGTTCAG
CCCGACCGCTGCGCCTTATCCGGTAACTATCGTCTTGAGTCCAACCCGGTAAGACACGACTTATCGCCAC
TGGCAGCAGCCACTGGTAACAGGATTAGCAGAGCGAGGTATGTAGGCGGTGCTACAGAGTTCTTGAAGTG
GTGGCCTAACTACGGCTACACTAGAAGAACAGTATTTGGTATCTGCGCTCTGCTGAAGCCAGTTACCTTC
GGAAAAAGAGTTGGTAGCTCTTGATCCGGCAAACAAACCACCGCTGGTAGCGGTGGTTTTTTTGTTTGCA
AGCAGCAGATTACGCGCAGAAAAAAAGGATCTCAAGAAGATCCTTTGATCTTTTCTACGGGGTCTGACGC
TCAGTGGAACGAAAACTCACGTTAAGGGATTTTGGTCATGAGATTATCAAAAAGGATCTTCACCTAGATC
CTTTTAAATTAAAAATGAAGTTTTAAATCAATCTAAAGTATATATGAGTAAACTTGGTCTGACAGTTACC
AATGCTTAATCAGTGAGGCACCTATCTCAGCGATCTGTCTATTTCGTTCATCCATAGTTGCCTGACTCCC
CGTCGTGTAGATAACTACGATACGGGAGGGCTTACCATCTGGCCCCAGTGCTGCAATGATACCGCGAGAC
CCACGCTCACCGGCTCCAGATTTATCAGCAATAAACCAGCCAGCCGGAAGGGCCGAGCGCAGAAGTGGTC
CTGCAACTTTATCCGCCTCCATCCAGTCTATTAATTGTTGCCGGGAAGCTAGAGTAAGTAGTTCGCCAGT
TAATAGTTTGCGCAACGTTGTTGCCATTGCTGCAGGCATCGTGGTGTCACGCTCGTCGTTTGGTATGGCT
TCATTCAGCTCCGGTTCCCAACGATCAAGGCGAGTTACATGATCCCCCATGTTGTGCAAAAAAGCGGTTA
GCTCCTTCGGTCCTCCGATCGTTGTCAGAAGTAAGTTGGCCGCAGTGTTATCACTCATGGTTATGGCAGC
ACTGCATAATTCTCTTACTGTCATGCCATCCGTAAGATGCTTTTCTGTGACTGGTGAGTACTCAACCAAG
TCATTCTGAGAATAGTGTATGCGGCGACCGAGTTGCTCTTGCCCGGCGTCAACACGGGATAATACCGCGC
CACATAGCAGAACTTTAAAAGTGCTCATCATTGGAAAACGTTCTTCGGGGCGAAAACTCTCAAGGATCTT
ACCGCTGTTGAGATCCAGTTCGATGTAACCCACTCGTGCACCCAACTGATCTTCAGCATCTTTTACTTTC
ACCAGCGTTTCTGGGTGAGCAAAAACAGGAAGGCAAAATGCCGCAAAAAAGGGAATAAGGGCGACACGGA
AATGTTGAATACTCATTACTCTTCCTTTTTCAATATTATTGAAGCATTTATCAGGGTTATTGTCTCATGA
GCGGATACATATTTGAATGTATTTAGAAAAATAAACAAATAGGGGTTCCGCGCACATTTCCCCGAAAAGT
GCCACCTAAATTGTAAGCGTTAATATTTTGTTAAAATTCGCGTTAAATTTTTGTTAAATCAGCTCATTTT
TTAACCAATAGGCCGAAATCGGCAAAATCCCTTATAAATCAAAAGAATAGACCGAGATAGGGTTGAGTGG
CCGCTACAGGGCGCTCCCATTCGCCATTCAGGCTGCGCAACTGTTGGGAAGGGCGTTTCGGTGCGGGCCT
CTTCGCTATTACGCCAGCTGGCGAAAGGGGGATGTGCTGCAAGGCGATTAAGTTGGGTAACGCCAGGGTT
TTCCCAGTCACGACGTTGTAAAACGACGGCCAGTGAGCGCGACGTAATACGACTCACTATAGGGCGAATT
GGCGGAAGGCCGTCAAGGCCGTGACGTTAAAACTATTAAGCCATCCAATCGACCGTTAGTCGAATCAGGA
CCGCTGGTGCGAGAAGCCGCGAAGTATGGCGAATGCATCGTATAACGTGTGGAGTCCGCTCATTAGAGCG
TCATGTTTAGACAAGAAAGCTACATATTTAATTGATCCCGATGATTTTATTGATAAATTGACCCTAACTC
CATACACGGTATTCTACAATGGCGGGGTTTTGGTCAAAATTTCCGGACTGCGATTGTACATGCTGTTAAC
GGCTCCGCCCACTATTAATGAAATTAAAAATTCCAATTTTAAAAAACGCAGCAAGAGAAACATTTGTATG
AAAGAATGCGTAGAAGGAAAGAAAAATGTCGTGGACATGCTGAACAACAAGATTAATATGCCTCCGTGTA
TAAAAAAAATATTGAACGATTTGAAAGAAAACAATGTACCGCGCGGCGGTATGTACAGGAAGAGGTTTAT
ACTAAACTGTTACATTGCAAACGTGGTTTCGTGTGCCAAGTGTGAAAACCGATGTTTAATCAAGGCTCTG
ACGCATTTCTACAACCACGACTCCAAGTGTGTGGGTGAAGTCATGCATCTTTTAATCAAATCCCAAGATG
TGTATAAACCACCAAACTGCCAAAAAATGAAAACTGTGGACAAGCTCTGTCCGTTTGCTGGCAACTGCAA
GGGTCTCAATCCTATTTGTAATTATTGAATAATAAAACAATTATAAATGCTAAATTTGTTTTTTATTAAC
GATACAAACCAAACGCAACAAGAACATTTGTAGTATTATCTATAATTGAAAACGCGTAGTTATAATCGCT
GAGGTAATATTTAAAATCATTTTCAAATGATTCACAGTTAATTTGCGACAATATAATTTTATTTTCACAT
AAACTAGACGCCTTGTCGTCTTCTTCTTCGTATTCCTTCTCTTTTTCATTTTTCTCCTCATAAAAATTAA
CATAGTTATTATCGTATCCATATATGTATCTATCGTATAGAGTAAATTTTTTGTTGTCATAAATATATAT
GTCTTTTTTAATGGGGTGTATAGTACCGCTGCGCATAGTTTTTCTGTAATTTACAACAGTGCTATTTTCT
GGTAGTTCTTCGGAGTGTGTTGCTTTAATTATTAAATTTATATAATCAATGAATTTGGGATCGTCGGTTT
TGTACAATATGTTGCCGGCATAGTACGCAGCTTCTTCTAGTTCAATTACACCATTTTTTAGCAGCACCGG
ATTAACATAACTTTCCAAAATGTTGTACGAACCGTTAAACAAAAACAGTTCACCTCCCTTTTCTATACTA
TTGTCTGCGAGCAGTTGTTTGTTGTTAAAAATAACAGCCATTGTAATGAGACGCACAAACTAATATCACA
Features (pLannotate 1.2.2; 17 found; start..end, strand, type, name):
     79..170     +  promoter       polyhedrin promoter: polh from Autographa californica; promoter for the baculovirus polyhedrin gene
    230..247     +  CDS            7xHis (fragment): 6xHis affinity tag
    392..694     +  CDS            ccdB: CCDB_ECOLI - Also known as G, letB, letD. Experimental evidence at protein level: Swiss-Prot protein existence level 1. Toxic component of a type II toxin-antitoxin (TA) system, functioning in plasmid maintainence. Responsible for the post- segregational killing (PSK) of plasmid-free cells, also referred to as a plasmid addiction system. Half-life of over 2 hours. Cell killing by CcdB is accompanied by filamentation, defects in chromosome and plasmid segregation, defects in cell division, formation of anucleate cells, decreased DNA synthesis and plasmid loss. Interferes with the activity of DN
    774..1490    +  CDS            mEGFP: mEGFP is a basic (constitutively fluorescent) green fluorescent protein published in 2002, derived from Aequorea victoria. It has moderate acid sensitivity.
   1520..1603    +  CDS            large T antigen (fragment): large T antigen from SV40 (simian virus 40)
   1626..1760    +  polyA_signal   SV40 poly(A) signal: SV40 polyadenylation signal
   1833..2205    +  3'UTR          polyhedrin 3' UTR: 3' UTR from the Autographa californica nucleopolyhedrovirus polyhedrin gene (Suzuki et al., 2006)
   2465..2512    -  CDS            lacI (fragment): lac repressor; lacI; The lac repressor binds to the lac operator to inhibit transcription in E. coli. This inhibition can be relieved by adding lactose or isopropyl-β-D-thiogalactopyranoside (IPTG).
   2549..2589    -  rep_origin     RSF ori (fragment): Plasmids containing the RSF 1030 origin of replication can be propagated in E. coli cells that contain additional plasmids with compatible origins.
   2667..3255    -  rep_origin     ori: high-copy-number ColE1/pMB1/pBR322/pUC origin of replication
   3426..4286    -  CDS            AmpR: β-lactamase; bla; confers resistance to ampicillin, carbenicillin, and related antibiotics
   4288..4392    -  promoter       AmpR promoter: bla
   4418..4549    -  rep_origin     M13 ori (fragment): M13 bacteriophage origin of replication; arrow indicates direction of (+) strand synthesis
   4570..4726    -  CDS            lacZα (fragment): LacZα fragment of β-galactosidase; lacZ fragment
   4735..4753    +  promoter       T7 promoter: promoter for bacteriophage T7 RNA polymerase
   4856..5485    +  CDS            LEF-2: LEF2_NPVAC - Experimental evidence at protein level: Swiss-Prot protein existence level 1. Plays an essential role in viral DNA replication. Does not seem to participate in the initiation step but is rather important for the amplification of DNA. Also required for expression from the vp39 and polh promoters. From Autographa californica nuclear polyhedrosis virus (AcMNPV).
   5526..6131    +  CDS            ORF603: baculovirus ORF603 protein
