>Addgene plasmid #118874 | pOCC69 | addgene full sequence | sequence record 232330 | Addgene NGS Result
ATCATGGAGATAATTAAAATGATAACCATCTCGCAAATAAATAAGTATTTTACTGTTTTCGTAACAGTTT
TGTAATAAAAAAACCTATAAATATTCCGGATTATTCATACCGTCCCACCATCGGGCGCGGATCGCCACCA
TGGGCAGCAGCCATCACCATCACCATCACAGCAGCGGCAGACTGGAAGTTCTGTTCCAGGGGCCGGCGGC
CGCAAGCGCTATGGCCACAACCTGTTACATTGCACAAGATAAAAATATATCATCACGAACAGTAAAACTG
TCTGCTTACATAAACAGTAATACAAGGGGTGTTATGCAGTTTAAGGTTTACACCTATAAAAGAGAGAGCC
GTTATCGTCTGTTTGTGGATGTACAGAGTGATATTATTGACACGCCCGGGCGACGGATGGTGATCCCCCT
GGCCAGTGCCCGTCTGCTGTCAGATAAAGTCTCCCGTGAACTTTACCCGGTGGTGCATATCGGGGATGAA
AGCTGGCGCATGATGACCACCGATATGGCCAGTGTGCCGGTCTCCGTTATCGGGGAAGAAGTGGCTGATC
TCAGCCACCGCGAAAATGACATCAAAAACGCCATTAACCTGATGTTCTGGGGAATATAAATGTCAGGCTC
CCTTATACACAGCCAGTGGCGCGCCGGGATCCAGCAGCGGCAGAGAAAACTTGTATTTCCAGGGCATGGT
GAGCAAGGGCGAGGAGCTGTTCACCGGGGTGGTGCCCATCCTGGTCGAGCTGGACGGCGACGTAAACGGC
CACAAGTTCAGCGTGTCCGGCGAGGGCGAGGGCGATGCCACCTACGGCAAGCTGACCCTGAAGTTCATCT
GCACCACCGGCAAGCTGCCCGTGCCCTGGCCCACCCTCGTGACCACCCTGACCTACGGCGTGCAGTGCTT
CAGCCGCTACCCCGACCACATGAAGCAGCACGACTTCTTCAAGTCCGCCATGCCCGAAGGCTACGTCCAG
GAGCGCACCATCTTCTTCAAGGACGACGGCAACTACAAGACCCGCGCCGAGGTGAAGTTCGAGGGCGACA
CCCTGGTGAACCGCATCGAGCTGAAGGGCATCGACTTCAAGGAGGACGGCAACATCCTGGGGCACAAGCT
GGAGTACAACTACAACAGCCACAACGTCTATATCATGGCCGACAAGCAGAAGAACGGCATCAAGGTGAAC
TTCAAGATCCGCCACAACATCGAGGACGGCAGCGTGCAGCTCGCCGACCACTACCAGCAGAACACCCCCA
TCGGCGACGGCCCCGTGCTGCTGCCCGACAACCACTACCTGAGCACCCAGTCCAAACTGAGCAAAGACCC
CAACGAGAAGCGCGATCACATGGTCCTGCTGGAGTTCGTGACCGCCGCCGGGATCACTCTCGGCATGGAC
GAGCTGTACAAGTAATAGAAGCTTGTCGAGAAGTACTAGAGGATCATAATCAGCCATACCACATTTGTAG
AGGTTTTACTTGCTTTAAAAAACCTCCCACACCTCCCCCTGAACCTGAAACATAAAATGAATGCAATTGT
TGTTGTTAACTTGTTTATTGCAGCTTATAATGGTTACAAATAAAGCAATAGCATCACAAATTTCACAAAT
AAAGCATTTTTTTCACTGCATTCTAGTTGTGGTTTGTCCAAACTCATCAATGTATCTTATCATGTCTGGA
TCTGATCACTGCTTGAGCCTAGGAGATCCGAACCAGATAAGTGAAAGCCTGCATCCGCAGATCTTAATTA
ATAAAACACGATACATTGTTATTAGTACATTTATTAAGCGCTAGATTCTGTGCGTTGTTGATTTACAGAC
AATTGTTGTACGTATTTTAATAATTCATTAAATTTATAATCTTTAGGGTGGTATGTTAGAGCGAAAATCA
AATGATTTTCAGCGTCTTTATATCTGAATTTAAATATTAAATCCTCAATAGATTTGTAAAATAGGTTTCG
ATTAGTTTCAAACAAGGGTTGTTTTTCCGAACCGATGGCTGGACTATCTAATGGATTTTCGCTCAACGCC
ACAAAACTTGCCAAATCTTGTAGCAGCAATCTAGCTTTGTCGATATTCGTTTGTGTTTTGTTTTGTAATA
AAGGTTCGACGTCGTTCAAAATATTATGCGCTTTTGTATTTCTTTCATCACTGTCGTTAGTGTACAATTG
ACTCGACGTAAACACGTTAAATAACGCTTGGACATATTTAACATCGGGCGTGTTAGCTTTATTAGGCCGA
TTATCGTCGTCGTCCCAACCCTCGTCGTTAGAAGTTGCTTCCGAAGACGATTTTGCCATAGCCACACGAC
GCCTATTAATTGTGTCGGCTAACACGTCCGCGATCAAATTTGTAGTTGAGCTTTTTGGGCCTCATGGGCC
TTCCGCTCACTGCCCGCTTTCCAGTCGGGAAACCTGTCGTGCCAGCTGCATTAACATGGTCATAGCTGTT
TCCTTGCGTATTGGGCGCTCTCCGCTTCCTCGCTCACTGACTCGCTGCGCTCGGTCGTTCGGGTAAAGCC
TGGGGTGCCTAATGAGCAAAAGGCCAGCAAAAGGCCAGGAACCGTAAAAAGGCCGCGTTGCTGGCGTTTT
TCCATAGGCTCCGCCCCCCTGACGAGCATCACAAAAATCGACGCTCAAGTCAGAGGTGGCGAAACCCGAC
AGGACTATAAAGATACCAGGCGTTTCCCCCTGGAAGCTCCCTCGTGCGCTCTCCTGTTCCGACCCTGCCG
CTTACCGGATACCTGTCCGCCTTTCTCCCTTCGGGAAGCGTGGCGCTTTCTCATAGCTCACGCTGTAGGT
ATCTCAGTTCGGTGTAGGTCGTTCGCTCCAAGCTGGGCTGTGTGCACGAACCCCCCGTTCAGCCCGACCG
CTGCGCCTTATCCGGTAACTATCGTCTTGAGTCCAACCCGGTAAGACACGACTTATCGCCACTGGCAGCA
GCCACTGGTAACAGGATTAGCAGAGCGAGGTATGTAGGCGGTGCTACAGAGTTCTTGAAGTGGTGGCCTA
ACTACGGCTACACTAGAAGAACAGTATTTGGTATCTGCGCTCTGCTGAAGCCAGTTACCTTCGGAAAAAG
AGTTGGTAGCTCTTGATCCGGCAAACAAACCACCGCTGGTAGCGGTGGTTTTTTTGTTTGCAAGCAGCAG
ATTACGCGCAGAAAAAAAGGATCTCAAGAAGATCCTTTGATCTTTTCTACGGGGTCTGACGCTCAGTGGA
ACGAAAACTCACGTTAAGGGATTTTGGTCATGAGATTATCAAAAAGGATCTTCACCTAGATCCTTTTAAA
TTAAAAATGAAGTTTTAAATCAATCTAAAGTATATATGAGTAAACTTGGTCTGACAGTTACCAATGCTTA
ATCAGTGAGGCACCTATCTCAGCGATCTGTCTATTTCGTTCATCCATAGTTGCCTGACTCCCCGTCGTGT
AGATAACTACGATACGGGAGGGCTTACCATCTGGCCCCAGTGCTGCAATGATACCGCGAGAACCACGCTC
ACCGGCTCCAGATTTATCAGCAATAAACCAGCCAGCCGGAAGGGCCGAGCGCAGAAGTGGTCCTGCAACT
TTATCCGCCTCCATCCAGTCTATTAATTGTTGCCGGGAAGCTAGAGTAAGTAGTTCGCCAGTTAATAGTT
TGCGCAACGTTGTTGCCATTGCTACAGGCATCGTGGTGTCACGCTCGTCGTTTGGTATGGCTTCATTCAG
CTCCGGTTCCCAACGATCAAGGCGAGTTACATGATCCCCCATGTTGTGCAAAAAAGCGGTTAGCTCCTTC
GGTCCTCCGATCGTTGTCAGAAGTAAGTTGGCCGCAGTGTTATCACTCATGGTTATGGCAGCACTGCATA
ATTCTCTTACTGTCATGCCATCCGTAAGATGCTTTTCTGTGACTGGTGAGTACTCAACCAAGTCATTCTG
AGAATAGTGTATGCGGCGACCGAGTTGCTCTTGCCCGGCGTCAATACGGGATAATACCGCGCCACATAGC
AGAACTTTAAAAGTGCTCATCATTGGAAAACGTTCTTCGGGGCGAAAACTCTCAAGGATCTTACCGCTGT
TGAGATCCAGTTCGATGTAACCCACTCGTGCACCCAACTGATCTTCAGCATCTTTTACTTTCACCAGCGT
TTCTGGGTGAGCAAAAACAGGAAGGCAAAATGCCGCAAAAAAGGGAATAAGGGCGACACGGAAATGTTGA
ATACTCATACTCTTCCTTTTTCAATATTATTGAAGCATTTATCAGGGTTATTGTCTCATGAGCGGATACA
TATTTGAATGTATTTAGAAAAATAAACAAATAGGGGTTCCGCGCACATTTCCCCGAAAAGTGCCACCTAA
ATTGTAAGCGTTAATATTTTGTTAAAATTCGCGTTAAATTTTTGTTAAATCAGCTCATTTTTTAACCAAT
AGGCCGAAATCGGCAAAATCCCTTATAAATCAAAAGAATAGACCGAGATAGGGTTGAGTGGCCGCTACAG
GGCGCTCCCATTCGCCATTCAGGCTGCGCAACTGTTGGGAAGGGCGTTTCGGTGCGGGCCTCTTCGCTAT
TACGCCAGCTGGCGAAAGGGGGATGTGCTGCAAGGCGATTAAGTTGGGTAACGCCAGGGTTTTCCCAGTC
ACGACGTTGTAAAACGACGGCCAGTGAGCGCGACGTAATACGACTCACTATAGGGCGAATTGGCGGAAGG
CCGTCAAGGCCGTGACGTTAAAACTATTAAGCCATCCAATCGACCGTTAGTCGAATCAGGACCGCTGGTG
CGAGAAGCCGCGAAGTATGGCGAATGCATCGTATAACGTGTGGAGTCCGCTCATTAGAGCGTCATGTTTA
GACAAGAAAGCTACATATTTAATTGATCCCGATGATTTTATTGATAAATTGACCCTAACTCCATACACGG
TATTCTACAATGGCGGGGTTTTGGTCAAAATTTCCGGACTGCGATTGTACATGCTGTTAACGGCTCCGCC
CACTATTAATGAAATTAAAAATTCCAATTTTAAAAAACGCAGCAAGAGAAACATTTGTATGAAAGAATGC
GTAGAAGGAAAGAAAAATGTCGTGGACATGCTGAACAACAAGATTAATATGCCTCCGTGTATAAAAAAAA
TATTGAACGATTTGAAAGAAAACAATGTACCGCGCGGCGGTATGTACAGGAAGAGGTTTATACTAAACTG
TTACATTGCAAACGTGGTTTCGTGTGCCAAGTGTGAAAACCGATGTTTAATCAAGGCTCTGACGCATTTC
TACAACCACGACTCCAAGTGTGTGGGTGAAGTCATGCATCTTTTAATCAAATCCCAAGATGTGTATAAAC
CACCAAACTGCCAAAAAATGAAAACTGTGGACAAGCTCTGTCCGTTTGCTGGCAACTGCAAGGGTCTCAA
TCCTATTTGTAATTATTGAATAATAAAACAATTATAAATGCTAAATTTGTTTTTTATTAACGATACAAAC
CAAACGCAACAAGAACATTTGTAGTATTATCTATAATTGAAAACGCGTAGTTATAATCGCTGAGGTAATA
TTTAAAATCATTTTCAAATGATTCACAGTTAATTTGCGACAATATAATTTTATTTTCACATAAACTAGAC
GCCTTGTCGTCTTCTTCTTCGTATTCCTTCTCTTTTTCATTTTTCTCCTCATAAAAATTAACATAGTTAT
TATCGTATCCATATATGTATCTATCGTATAGAGTAAATTTTTTGTTGTCATAAATATATATGTCTTTTTT
AATGGGGTGTATAGTACCGCTGCGCATAGTTTTTCTGTAATTTACAACAGTGCTATTTTCTGGTAGTTCT
TCGGAGTGTGTTGCTTTAATTATTAAATTTATATAATCAATGAATTTGGGATCGTCGGTTTTGTACAATA
TGTTGCCGGCATAGTACGCAGCTTCTTCTAGTTCAATTACACCATTTTTTAGCAGCACCGGATTAACATA
ACTTTCCAAAATGTTGTACGAACCGTTAAACAAAAACAGTTCACCTCCCTTTTCTATACTATTGTCTGCG
AGCAGTTGTTTGTTGTTAAAAATAACAGCCATTGTAATGAGACGCACAAACTAATATCACAAGCTGCCAC
CATTTTGTTCGCCCAGGACTCTAGCTATAGTTCTAGTGGTTGGCTACGTATACTCCGGAATATTAATAG
Features (pLannotate 1.2.2; 17 found; start..end, strand, type, name):
      1..92      +  promoter       polyhedrin promoter: polh from Autographa californica; promoter for the baculovirus polyhedrin gene
    152..169     +  CDS            7xHis (fragment): 6xHis affinity tag
    314..616     +  CDS            ccdB: CCDB_ECOLI - Also known as G, letB, letD. Experimental evidence at protein level: Swiss-Prot protein existence level 1. Toxic component of a type II toxin-antitoxin (TA) system, functioning in plasmid maintainence. Responsible for the post- segregational killing (PSK) of plasmid-free cells, also referred to as a plasmid addiction system. Half-life of over 2 hours. Cell killing by CcdB is accompanied by filamentation, defects in chromosome and plasmid segregation, defects in cell division, formation of anucleate cells, decreased DNA synthesis and plasmid loss. Interferes with the activity of DN
    696..1412    +  CDS            mEGFP: mEGFP is a basic (constitutively fluorescent) green fluorescent protein published in 2002, derived from Aequorea victoria. It has moderate acid sensitivity.
   1442..1525    +  CDS            large T antigen (fragment): large T antigen from SV40 (simian virus 40)
   1548..1682    +  polyA_signal   SV40 poly(A) signal: SV40 polyadenylation signal
   1755..2127    +  3'UTR          polyhedrin 3' UTR: 3' UTR from the Autographa californica nucleopolyhedrovirus polyhedrin gene (Suzuki et al., 2006)
   2387..2434    -  CDS            lacI (fragment): lac repressor; lacI; The lac repressor binds to the lac operator to inhibit transcription in E. coli. This inhibition can be relieved by adding lactose or isopropyl-β-D-thiogalactopyranoside (IPTG).
   2471..2511    -  rep_origin     RSF ori (fragment): Plasmids containing the RSF 1030 origin of replication can be propagated in E. coli cells that contain additional plasmids with compatible origins.
   2589..3177    -  rep_origin     ori: high-copy-number ColE1/pMB1/pBR322/pUC origin of replication
   3348..4208    -  CDS            AmpR: β-lactamase; bla; confers resistance to ampicillin, carbenicillin, and related antibiotics
   4209..4313    -  promoter       AmpR promoter: bla
   4339..4470    -  rep_origin     M13 ori (fragment): M13 bacteriophage origin of replication; arrow indicates direction of (+) strand synthesis
   4491..4647    -  CDS            lacZα (fragment): LacZα fragment of β-galactosidase; lacZ fragment
   4656..4674    +  promoter       T7 promoter: promoter for bacteriophage T7 RNA polymerase
   4777..5406    +  CDS            LEF-2: LEF2_NPVAC - Experimental evidence at protein level: Swiss-Prot protein existence level 1. Plays an essential role in viral DNA replication. Does not seem to participate in the initiation step but is rather important for the amplification of DNA. Also required for expression from the vp39 and polh promoters. From Autographa californica nuclear polyhedrosis virus (AcMNPV).
   5447..6052    +  CDS            ORF603: baculovirus ORF603 protein
