[The description below was written by a language model from this plasmid's Addgene catalogue record and pLannotate feature annotations shown in this document.]
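Description:
pOCC69 is a baculovirus transfer (shuttle) vector built on the pOET1 backbone for recombinant protein expression in insect cells. It belongs to the FlexiBAC vector system and is designed for use with the FlashBac bacmid. In E. coli it replicates from a high-copy ColE1/pUC-type origin and is selected with ampicillin through the β-lactamase gene. Because the empty vector carries the toxic ccdB gene, it is maintained in the ccdB-tolerant strain DB3.1. The two sequence records (an NGS result and the depositor's sequence, about 6.16 kb each) show the same 17 features in the same order, differing only in the numbering start point and by a single nucleotide in length.

The expression cassette is driven by the very late AcMNPV polyhedrin (polH) promoter. It encodes an N-terminal His6 tag followed by a 3C protease site, then a ccdB stuffer flanked by NotI and AscI sites, then a TEV protease site fused to monomeric EGFP and a stop codon. The protease sites themselves come from the catalogue description and are not annotated in the feature tables. Replacing ccdB with a gene of interest by NotI/AscI cloning removes the toxin, giving counter-selection against uncut parental vector in standard strains. It also places the insert in frame with both tags, which allows affinity purification and fluorescence monitoring, and each tag can be removed independently by proteolysis. An SV40 polyadenylation signal and the polyhedrin 3' UTR lie downstream. The LEF-2 and ORF603 sequences lie upstream of the promoter on the circular map and are viral flanking regions of the kind used for homologous recombination with the bacmid to generate recombinant virus. Short lacI, RSF ori, M13 ori and lacZα fragments and a T7 promoter appear to be backbone remnants.
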