Addgene plasmid #118874: pOCC69
Purpose: shuttle vector for baculovirus production, using FlashBac bacmid; for recombinant protein with N-terminal HIS6 tag, cleavable with 3C, and C-terminal monomeric GFP, cleavable with TEV
Depositing lab: Marc Bickle & PEPC MPI CBG. Publication: FlexiBAC: a versatile, open-source baculovirus vector system for protein expression, secretion, and proteolytic processing. Lemaitre RP, Bogdanova A, Borgonovo B, Woodruff JB, Drechsel DN. BMC Biotechnol. 2019 Mar 29;19(1):20. doi: 10.1186/s12896-019-0512-z. PubMed 30925874.
Backbone
  Vector backbone: pOET1
  Backbone size w/o insert (bp): 4900
  Vector type: Insect Expression
Growth in bacteria
  Bacterial resistance: Ampicillin, 100 μg/mL
  Growth temperature: 37°C
  Growth strain: DB3.1
  Copy number: High Copy
Gene/Insert
  Gene/Insert name: NcoI-HIS6-3C--NotI-ccdB-AscI-TEV-mGFP-stop-HindIII cassette
  Promoter: polH
  Tag / fusion protein: HIS6, cleavable with 3C protease (N terminal on backbone); mGFP, cleavable with TEV protease (C terminal on backbone)
  Cloning method: Restriction Enzyme; 5′ cloning site NotI (unknown if destroyed); 3′ cloning site AscI (unknown if destroyed)
Terms and licenses: Academic/Nonprofit Terms; Industry Terms: Not Available to Industry
How to cite: pOCC69 was a gift from Marc Bickle & PEPC MPI CBG (Addgene plasmid # 118874 ; http://n2t.net/addgene:118874 ; RRID:Addgene_118874)
